Addgene plasmid #14027: pSLAX13 HA (CT#233)
Purpose: (Empty Backbone)
Depositing lab: Cliff Tabin. Depositing organization: Harvard Medical School. Publication: Targeted gene misexpression in chick limb buds using avian replication-competent retroviruses. Logan M, Tabin C. Methods. 1998 Apr . 14(4):407-20. 10.1006/meth.1998.0595 PubMed 9608511.
Backbone
  Vector backbone: pSLAX13
  Backbone size (bp): 3000
  Vector type: Bacterial Expression
Growth in bacteria
  Bacterial resistance: Ampicillin, 100 μg/mL
  Growth temperature: 37°C
  Growth strain: DH5alpha
  Copy number: High Copy
Gene/Insert
  Gene/Insert name: None
  Tag / fusion protein: 3x HA
  Cloning method: Restriction Enzyme
  Sequencing primers: 5′ T3; 3′ T7
Terms and licenses: Academic/Nonprofit Terms; Industry Terms: Not Available to Industry
Depositor comments: pSlax13 is a convenient entry vector for cloning into the pRCAS BP vectors. Clone your gene into pSlax13, then cut with ClaI to move your gene into pRCAS BP. pSlax13 has the advantage of allowing all the cloning steps to be carried out in a relatively small, high copy number vector. pSlax13 was constructed by placing a ClaI adapter fragment into a Bluescript derivative. See author's map for information on the multiple cloning site. For more information on the RCAS system, visit http://home.ncifcrf.gov/hivdrp/RCAS/index.html
How to cite: pSLAX13 HA (CT#233) was a gift from Cliff Tabin (Addgene plasmid # 14027 ; http://n2t.net/addgene:14027 ; RRID:Addgene_14027)
