[The description below was written by a language model from this plasmid's Addgene catalogue record.]
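Description:
pSLAX13 HA is an empty shuttle (entry) vector of about 3 kb, catalogued as a bacterial expression plasmid. In practice it serves as an intermediate cloning step for the RCAS family of avian replication-competent retroviral vectors. According to the depositor, pSLAX13 was made by inserting a ClaI adapter fragment into a Bluescript-derived backbone. It is a small, high-copy plasmid propagated in standard E. coli cloning strains under ampicillin selection. The T3 and T7 sequencing primer sites flanking the cloning region fit this Bluescript ancestry. No feature table is supplied, so the origin of replication, the layout of the multiple cloning site and any promoter or translational elements within the adapter are not described in the record, which refers users to the depositor's map for those details.

The plasmid carries no gene insert. Its distinguishing feature is a 3x HA epitope tag, which allows a coding sequence cloned by restriction enzymes into the polylinker to be expressed as an HA-tagged fusion detectable with anti-HA antibodies. The record does not state whether the tag lies at the N- or C-terminus of the inserted gene. In the intended workflow, the gene of interest is assembled and checked in this easily handled plasmid. The cassette is then excised with ClaI and transferred into the ClaI site of the much larger pRCAS BP retroviral vector. The associated publication indicates that the resulting viruses are used for targeted gene misexpression in chick embryos, particularly in developing limb buds.
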