>Addgene plasmid #14027 | pSLAX13 HA (CT#233) | addgene partial sequence | sequence record 20196 | T3 5'-GCAATTAACCCTCACTAAAGG-3'
ANNGNCTATGATTCTGACACTGTGGCCAGGCGGTAGCTGGGACGTGCAGCCGACCACCATGGCCATGATT
ACGAATTCCGCTAGCGGCATCGAGGGCAGATACCCATACGATGTTCCTGACTATGCGGGCTATCCCTATG
ACGTCCCGGACTATGCAGGCTATCCATATGACGTTCCAGATTACGCAGGAGCTCAGGGATCCTAACTGCA
GTCTAGAATCGATACCGTCGACCTCGATCGAGGGGGGGCCCGGTACCCAATTCGCCCTATAGTGAGTCGT
ATTACAATTCACTGGCCGTCGTTTTACAACGTCGTGACTGGGAAAACCCTGGCGTTACCCAACTTAATCG
CCTTGCAGCACATCCCCCTTTCGCCAGCTGGCGTAATAGCGAAGAGGCCCGCACCGATCGCCCTTCCCAA
CAGTTGCGCAGCCTGAATGGCGAATGGG
[124 nt withheld, positions 449-572]
C
[41 nt withheld, positions 574-614]
GGNGTCCGATTTAGTGCTTAACGGCACCTCGACCCAAAAACTTGATNAGTNAGATGTTCACNATGGCNCC
NCNCNANAAANGGTTTTCCCCTTTGAGTNGANCNCNTTTTNAAAGGATTTGTCAAATGAAANATCACCNT
TNGTTTCTTTATNAAGATTGCATCGCNTGTAAATGCNNTTCANTNAGTTTNAATNNATTANTNGTTTGNT
TGGAGCGACTTTTNTTATCAN
